>Addgene plasmid #132108 | pDONR221_SLC35G5 | addgene full sequence | sequence record 265277 | Addgene NGS Result
CTTTCCTGCGTTATCCCCTGATTCTGTGGATAACCGTATTACCGCCTTTGAGTGAGCTGATACCGCTCGC
CGCAGCCGAACGACCGAGCGCAGCGAGTCAGTGAGCGAGGAAGCGGAAGAGCGCCCAATACGCAAACCGC
CTCTCCCCGCGCGTTGGCCGATTCATTAATGCAGCTGGCACGACAGGTTTCCCGACTGGAAAGCGGGCAG
TGAGCGCAACGCAATTAATACGCGTACCGCTAGCCAGGAAGAGTTTGTAGAAACGCAAAAAGGCCATCCG
TCAGGATGGCCTTCTGCTTAGTTTGATGCCTGGCAGTTTATGGCGGGCGTCCTGCCCGCCACCCTCCGGG
CCGTTGCTTCACAACGTTCAAATCCGCTCCCGGCGGATTTGTCCTACTCAGGAGAGCGTTCACCGACAAA
CAACAGATAAAACGAAAGGCCCAGTCTTCCGACTGAGCCTTTCGTTTTATTTGATGCCTGGCAGTTCCCT
ACTCTCGCGTTAACGCTAGCATGGATGTTTTCCCAGTCACGACGTTGTAAAACGACGGCCAGTCTTAAGC
TCGGGCCCCAAATAATGATTTTATTTTGACTGATAGTGACCTGTTCGTTGCAACACATTGATGAGCAATG
CTTTTTTATAATGCCAACTTTGTACAAAAAAGCAGGCTCCACCATGGCCGGCAGCCACCCTTACTTCAAC
CTGCCAGACTCCACACACCCATCCCCACCTTCTGCCCCACCATCCCTGAGGTGGCACCAGAGATGTCAGC
CATCTGGCGCCACCAACGGCCTGCTGGTGGCCCTGCTGGGAGGAGGACTGCCTGCAGGATTCGTGGGACC
ACTGAGCAGGATGGCCTATCAGGGCAGCAATCTGCCCTCCCTGGAGCTGCTGATCTGCCGCTGTCTGTTT
CACCTGCCAATCGCCCTGCTGCTGAAGCTGAGGGGCGACCCTCTGCTGGGACCTCCAGATATCAGAGGCT
GGGCCTGCTTCTGTGCCCTGCTGAACGTGCTGTCCATCGGCTGTGCATACTCTGCCGTGCAGGTGGTGCC
AGCAGGAAATGCAGCAACCGTGCGGAAGGGAAGCTCCACAGTGTGCAGCGCCGTGCTGACCCTGTGCCTG
GAGAGCCAGGGACTGGGAGGATATGAGTGGTGCGGACTGCTGGGATCCATCCTGGGACTGATCATCATCC
TGGGACCTGGACTGTGGACACTGCAGGAGGGCACCACAGGCGTGTACACCACACTGGGCTATGTGCAGGC
CTTTCTGGGAGGACTGGCCCTGAGCCTGGGACTGCTGGTGTACCGGTCTCTGCACTTCCCAAGCTGTCTG
CCCACAGTGGCCTTTCTGTCCGGACTGGTGGGACTGCTGGGATGCGTGCCTGGCCTGTTCGTGCTGCAGA
CCCCCGTGCTGCCTTCTGACCTGCTGTCTTGGAGCTGCGTGGGAGCAGAGGGAATCCTGGCCCTGGTGAG
CTTTACATGCGTGGGCTATGCAGTGACCAAGGCACACCCAGCCCTGGTGTGCGCCGTGCTGCACTCCGAG
GTGGTGGTGGCCCTGATCCTGCAGTACTATATGCTGCACGAGACCGTGGCCCTGTCTGATATCATGGGAG
CAGGAGTGGTGCTGGGAAGCATCGCCATCATCACAGCCAGGAATCTGTCCTGCGAGCGCACCGGCAAGGT
GGAGGAGGACCCAGCTTTCTTGTACAAAGTTGGCATTATAAGAAAGCATTGCTTATCAATTTGTTGCAAC
GAACAGGTCACTATCAGTCAAAATAAAATCATTATTTGCCATCCAGCTGATATCCCCTATAGTGAGTCGT
ATTACATGGTCATAGCTGTTTCCTGGCAGCTCTGGCCCGTGTCTCAAAATCTCTGATGTTACATTGCACA
AGATAAAAATATATCATCATGAACAATAAAACTGTCTGCTTACATAAACAGTAATACAAGGGGTGTTATG
AGCCATATTCAACGGGAAACGTCGAGGCCGCGATTAAATTCCAACATGGATGCTGATTTATATGGGTATA
AATGGGCTCGCGATAATGTCGGGCAATCAGGTGCGACAATCTATCGCTTGTATGGGAAGCCCGATGCGCC
AGAGTTGTTTCTGAAACATGGCAAAGGTAGCGTTGCCAATGATGTTACAGATGAGATGGTCAGACTAAAC
TGGCTGACGGAATTTATGCCTCTTCCGACCATCAAGCATTTTATCCGTACTCCTGATGATGCATGGTTAC
TCACCACTGCGATCCCCGGAAAAACAGCATTCCAGGTATTAGAAGAATATCCTGATTCAGGTGAAAATAT
TGTTGATGCGCTGGCAGTGTTCCTGCGCCGGTTGCATTCGATTCCTGTTTGTAATTGTCCTTTTAACAGC
GATCGCGTATTTCGTCTCGCTCAGGCGCAATCACGAATGAATAACGGTTTGGTTGATGCGAGTGATTTTG
ATGACGAGCGTAATGGCTGGCCTGTTGAACAAGTCTGGAAAGAAATGCATAAACTTTTGCCATTCTCACC
GGATTCAGTCGTCACTCATGGTGATTTCTCACTTGATAACCTTATTTTTGACGAGGGGAAATTAATAGGT
TGTATTGATGTTGGACGAGTCGGAATCGCAGACCGATACCAGGATCTTGCCATCCTATGGAACTGCCTCG
GTGAGTTTTCTCCTTCATTACAGAAACGGCTTTTTCAAAAATATGGTATTGATAATCCTGATATGAATAA
ATTGCAGTTTCATTTGATGCTCGATGAGTTTTTCTAATCAGAATTGGTTAATTGGTTGTAACACTGGCAG
AGCATTACGCTGACTTGACGGGACGGCGCAAGCTCATGACCAAAATCCCTTAACGTGAGTTACGCGTCGT
TCCACTGAGCGTCAGACCCCGTAGAAAAGATCAAAGGATCTTCTTGAGATCCTTTTTTTCTGCGCGTAAT
CTGCTGCTTGCAAACAAAAAAACCACCGCTACCAGCGGTGGTTTGTTTGCCGGATCAAGAGCTACCAACT
CTTTTTCCGAAGGTAACTGGCTTCAGCAGAGCGCAGATACCAAATACTGTTCTTCTAGTGTAGCCGTAGT
TAGGCCACCACTTCAAGAACTCTGTAGCACCGCCTACATACCTCGCTCTGCTAATCCTGTTACCAGTGGC
TGCTGCCAGTGGCGATAAGTCGTGTCTTACCGGGTTGGACTCAAGACGATAGTTACCGGATAAGGCGCAG
CGGTCGGGCTGAACGGGGGGTTCGTGCACACAGCCCAGCTTGGAGCGAACGACCTACACCGAACTGAGAT
ACCTACAGCGTGAGCTATGAGAAAGCGCCACGCTTCCCGAAGGGAGAAAGGCGGACAGGTATCCGGTAAG
CGGCAGGGTCGGAACAGGAGAGCGCACGAGGGAGCTTCCAGGGGGAAACGCCTGGTATCTTTATAGTCCT
GTCGGGTTTCGCCACCTCTGACTTGAGCGTCGATTTTTGTGATGCTCGTCAGGGGGGCGGAGCCTATGGA
AAAACGCCAGCAACGCGGCCTTTTTACGGTTCCTGGCCTTTTGCTGGCCTTTTGCTCACATGTT
Features (pLannotate 1.2.2; 10 found; start..end, strand, type, name):
    121..213     +  CDS            lacI (fragment): lac repressor; lacI; The lac repressor binds to the lac operator to inhibit transcription in E. coli. This inhibition can be relieved by adding lactose or isopropyl-β-D-thiogalactopyranoside (IPTG).
    268..295     -  terminator     rrnB T2 terminator: transcription terminator T2 from the E. coli rrnB gene
    427..470     +  terminator     rrnB T1 terminator: Escherichia coli rrnB; transcription terminator T1 from the E. coli rrnB gene
    517..553     -  CDS            lacZα (fragment): LacZα fragment of β-galactosidase; lacZ fragment
    569..668     +  protein_bind   attL1: mutant version of attL; recombination site for the Gateway® LR reaction LR Clonase™
    674..1687    +  CDS            SLC35G5: S35G5_HUMAN - Also known as AMAC, AMAC1L2. Experimental evidence at protein level: Swiss-Prot protein existence level 1. From Homo sapiens (Human).
   1689..1788    -  protein_bind   attL2: mutant version of attL; recombination site for the Gateway® LR reaction LR Clonase™
   1806..1824    -  promoter       T7 promoter: promoter for bacteriophage T7 RNA polymerase
   1958..2767    +  CDS            KanR: aminoglycoside phosphotransferase; aph(3')-Ia; confers resistance to kanamycin in bacteria or G418 (Geneticin®) in eukaryotes
   2914..3502    +  rep_origin     ori: high-copy-number ColE1/pMB1/pBR322/pUC origin of replication
