[The description below was written by a language model from this plasmid's Addgene catalogue record and pLannotate feature annotations shown in this document.]
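Description:
pDONR221_SLC35G5 is a Gateway entry clone built on the pDONR221 backbone, carrying a codon-optimized open reading frame for human SLC35G5 (also known as AMAC or AMAC1L2), a member of the solute carrier family 35. The plasmid is about 3.6 kb in total and is maintained in E. coli through a high-copy ColE1/pUC-type origin of replication, with selection by a kanamycin resistance gene (aminoglycoside phosphotransferase). Although the catalogue lists the vector type as mammalian expression, the feature table shows no eukaryotic promoter or polyadenylation signal, so the plasmid itself serves as a shuttle for the ORF and not as an expression construct.

The 1,014 bp SLC35G5 coding sequence lies between attL1 and attL2 sites, the arrangement produced when an attB-flanked fragment is recombined into a pDONR vector. These sites allow directional, reading-frame-preserving transfer of the ORF into any attR-containing destination vector through an LR Clonase reaction, so the user can choose the promoter, tags and host system. No epitope tags or reporters are annotated in the insert, and the record does not state whether a stop codon is present. Upstream of the cassette, rrnB T1 and T2 transcription terminators shield the insert from read-through transcription in bacteria. A T7 promoter sits just outside attL2, pointing back toward the insert, and short lacI and lacZα fragments are backbone remnants. M13 forward and reverse priming sites flank the cassette for sequence verification. The clone belongs to a large consortium collection of SLC transporter ORFs intended for subcloning into custom expression vectors for transporter research and drug discovery.
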