Addgene plasmid #132108: pDONR221_SLC35G5
Purpose: Gateway entry clone with codon-optimized ORF sequence for subcloning into custom expression vectors
Depositing lab: RESOLUTE Consortium & Giulio Superti-Furga. Depositing organization: CeMM Research Center for Molecular Medicine. Publication: The RESOLUTE consortium: unlocking SLC transporters for drug discovery. Superti-Furga G, Lackner D, Wiedmer T, Ingles-Prieto A, Barbosa B, Girardi E, Goldmann U, Gurtl B, Klavins K, Klimek C, Lindinger S, Lineiro-Retes E, Muller AC, Onstein S, Redinger G, Reil D, Sedlyarov V, Wolf G, Crawford M, Everley R, ... Steppan CM. Nat Rev Drug Discov. 2020 Jul;19(7):429-430. doi: 10.1038/d41573-020-00056-6. PubMed 32265506.
Backbone
  Vector backbone: pDONR221
  Backbone manufacturer: Thermo Fisher Scientific
  Backbone size w/o insert (bp): 2550
  Vector type: Mammalian Expression
Growth in bacteria
  Bacterial resistance: Kanamycin, 50 μg/mL
  Growth temperature: 37°C
  Growth strain: Stbl3
  Copy number: High Copy
Gene/Insert
  Gene/Insert name: SLC35G5 (alt name: AMAC, AMAC1L2)
  Species: H. sapiens (human)
  Insert size (bp): 1014
  Entrez Gene: SLC35G5 (a.k.a. AMAC, AMAC1L2)
  Cloning method: Gateway Cloning
  Sequencing primers: 5′ M13-fwd; 3′ M13-rev
Terms and licenses: Academic/Nonprofit Terms; Industry Terms
Depositor comments: For more information on the full Resolute plasmid collection, please see www.addgene.org/depositor-collections/re-solute/. Please provide your feedback on this plasmid to the RESOLUTE consortium by filling out their RESOLUTE repository feedback form: https://forms.office.com/Pages/ResponsePage.aspx?id=0e05yklzmkS7rjFGQL4N7z4feCLQvEJAmVcOCM_u885UN1JJRko0Ukg4TVQwNTZLOUxPQVJWT1NHUCQlQCN0PWcu
How to cite: pDONR221_SLC35G5 was a gift from RESOLUTE Consortium & Giulio Superti-Furga (Addgene plasmid # 132108 ; http://n2t.net/addgene:132108 ; RRID:Addgene_132108)
