>Addgene plasmid #132108 | pDONR221_SLC35G5 | depositor partial sequence | sequence record 253616 | Codon-optimized ORF of SLC35G5
ATGGCCGGCAGCCACCCTTACTTCAACCTGCCAGACTCCACACACCCATCCCCACCTTCTGCCCCACCAT
CCCTGAGGTGGCACCAGAGATGTCAGCCATCTGGCGCCACCAACGGCCTGCTGGTGGCCCTGCTGGGAGG
AGGACTGCCTGCAGGATTCGTGGGACCACTGAGCAGGATGGCCTATCAGGGCAGCAATCTGCCCTCCCTG
GAGCTGCTGATCTGCCGCTGTCTGTTTCACCTGCCAATCGCCCTGCTGCTGAAGCTGAGGGGCGACCCTC
TGCTGGGACCTCCAGATATCAGAGGCTGGGCCTGCTTCTGTGCCCTGCTGAACGTGCTGTCCATCGGCTG
TGCATACTCTGCCGTGCAGGTGGTGCCAGCAGGAAATGCAGCAACCGTGCGGAAGGGAAGCTCCACAGTG
TGCAGCGCCGTGCTGACCCTGTGCCTGGAGAGCCAGGGACTGGGAGGATATGAGTGGTGCGGACTGCTGG
GATCCATCCTGGGACTGATCATCATCCTGGGACCTGGACTGTGGACACTGCAGGAGGGCACCACAGGCGT
GTACACCACACTGGGCTATGTGCAGGCCTTTCTGGGAGGACTGGCCCTGAGCCTGGGACTGCTGGTGTAC
CGGTCTCTGCACTTCCCAAGCTGTCTGCCCACAGTGGCCTTTCTGTCCGGACTGGTGGGACTGCTGGGAT
GCGTGCCTGGCCTGTTCGTGCTGCAGACCCCCGTGCTGCCTTCTGACCTGCTGTCTTGGAGCTGCGTGGG
AGCAGAGGGAATCCTGGCCCTGGTGAGCTTTACATGCGTGGGCTATGCAGTGACCAAGGCACACCCAGCC
CTGGTGTGCGCCGTGCTGCACTCCGAGGTGGTGGTGGCCCTGATCCTGCAGTACTATATGCTGCACGAGA
CCGTGGCCCTGTCTGATATCATGGGAGCAGGAGTGGTGCTGGGAAGCATCGCCATCATCACAGCCAGGAA
TCTGTCCTGCGAGCGCACCGGCAAGGTGGAGGAG
